>Addgene plasmid #102552 | GfaABC1D-pm-iATPSnFR1.0 | addgene full sequence | sequence record 198420 | Addgene NGS Result
TAATGTGAGTTAGCTCACTCATTAGGCACCCCAGGCTTTACACTTTATGCTTCCGGCTCGTATGTTGTGT
GGAATTGTGAGCGGATAACAATTTCACACAGGAAACAGCTATGACCATGATTACGCCAGATTTAATTAAG
GCCTTAATTAGGCTGCGCGCTCGCTCGCTCACTGAGGCCGCCCGGGCAAAGCCCGGGCGTCGGGCGACCT
TTGGTCGCCCGGCCTCAGTGAGCGAGCGAGCGCGCAGAGAGGGAGTGGCCAACTCCATCACTAGGGGTTC
CTTGTAGTTAATGATTAACCCGCCATGCTACTTATCTACGTAGCCATGCTCTAGGAAGATCTAACATATC
CTGGTGTGGAGTAGGGGACGCTGCTCTGACAGAGGCTCGGGGGCCTGAGCTGGCTCTGTGAGCTGGGGAG
GAGGCAGACAGCCAGGCCTTGTCTGCAAGCAGACCTGGCAGCATTGGGCTGGCCGCCCCCCAGGGCCTCC
TCTTCATGCCCAGTGAATGACTCACCTTGGCACAGACACAATGTTCGGGGTGGGCACAGTGCCTGCTTCC
CGCCGCACCCCAGCCCCCCTCAAATGCCTTCCGAGAAGCCCATTGAGCAGGGGGCTTGCATTGCACCCCA
GCCTGACAGCCTGGCATCTTGGGATAAAAGCAGCACAGCCCCCTAGGGGCTGCCCTTGCTGTGTGGCGCC
ACCGGCGGTGGAGAACAAGGCTCTATTCAGCCTGTGCCCAGGAAAGGGGATCAGGGGATGCCCAGGCATG
GACAGTGGGTGGCAGGGGGGGAGAGGAGGGCTGTCTGCTTCCCAGAAGTCCAAGGACACAAATGGGTGAG
GGGAGAGCTCTCCCCATAGCTGGGCTGCGGCCCAACCCCACCCCCTCAGGCTATGCCAGGGGGTGTTGCC
AGGGGCACCCGGGCATCGCCAGTCTAGCCCACTCCTTCATAAAGCCCTCGCATCCCAGGAGCGAGCAGAG
CCAGAGCAGGTTGGAGAGGAGACGCATCACCTCCGCTGCTCGCAAGCTTTATTGCGGTAGTTTATCACAG
TTAAATTGCTAACGCAGTCAGTGCTTCTGACACAACAGTCTCGAACTTAAGCTGCAGAAGTTGGTCGTGA
GGCACTGGGCAGGTAAGTATCAAGGTTACAAGACAGGTTTAAGGAGACCAATAGAAACTGGGCTTGTCGA
GACAGAGAAGACTCTTGCGTTTCTGATAGGCACCTATTGGTCTTACTGACATCCACTTTGCCTTTCTCTC
CACAGGTGTCCACTCCCAGTTCAATTACAGCTCTTAAGGCTAGAGTACTTAATACGACTCACTATAGGCT
AGCATGGAGACAGACACACTCCTGCTATGGGTACTGCTGCTCTGGGTTCCAGGTTCCACTGGTGACAGAT
CTATGAAGACTATTCACGTGAGTGTCGTAACTCCCGACGGGCCTGTATATGAGGATGACGTTGAAATGGT
GAGCGTCAAAGCAAAAAGTGGCGAGCTCGGTATTCTCCCAGGCCACATTCCCTTGAAAGCTCCCCTAGAG
ATCAGTGCCGCACGCCTGAAGAAAGGGGGCAAAACACAGTATATCGCTGTGTCAGGCGGCAACCTCGAAG
TGCGGCCTGACAAGGTGACCATCTATGCCCAGGCAGCCGAGAGGGCTGAGGATATCGATGTCCTGCGCGC
CAAGGCCGCCAAGGAGAGAGCCGAGCGCCGACTCCAATCACAGGTCCTGAGCCACAACGTCTATATCACC
GCCGACAAGCAGAAGAACGGCATCAAGGCGAACTTCAAGATCCGCCACAACGTGGAGGACGGCAGCATGC
AGCTCGCCGACCACTACCAGCAGAACACCCCCATCGGCGACGGCCCCGTGCTGCTGCCCGACAACCACTA
CCTGAGCACCCAGTCCGTGCTGAGCAAAGACCCTAACGAGAAGCGCGATCACATGGTCCTGCTGGAGTTC
GTGACCGCCGCCGGGATCACTCTCGGCATGGACGAGCTGTACAAGGGCGGTACCGGAGGGAGCATGAGCA
AGGGCGAGGAGCTGTTCACCGGGGTGGTGCCCATCCTGGTCGAGCTGGACGGCGACGTAAACGGCCACAA
GTTCAGCGTGCGCGGCGAGGGCGAGGGCGATGCCACCAACGGCAAGCTGACCCTGAAGTTCATCTGCACC
ACCGGCAAGCTGCCCGTGCCCTGGCCCACCCTCGTGACCACCCTGACCTACGGCGTGCAGTGCTTCAGCC
GCTACCCCGACCACATGAAGCAGCACGACTTCTTCAAGTCCGCCATGCCCGAAGGCTACGTCCAGGAGCG
CACCATCAGCTTCAAGGACGACGGCACCTACAAGACCCGCGCCGAGGTGAAGTTCGAGGGCGACACCCTG
GTGAACCGCATCGAGCTGAAGGGCATCGACTTCAAGGAGGACGGCAACATCCTGGGGCACAAGCTGGAGT
ACAACTTTGGGTTGCACGACATCGATTTTAAGCGCGCCGAGCTCGCCCTTAAGCGCGCAATGAATAGGCT
CTCAGTTGCCGAAATGAAGGGAGGGACCGGCGGTAGCCTGCAGGTCGACGAACAAAAACTCATCTCAGAA
GAGGATCTGAATGCTGTGGGCCAGGACACGCAGGAGGTCATCGTGGTGCCACACTCCTTGCCCTTTAAGG
TGGTGGTGATCTCAGCCATCCTGGCCCTGGTGGTGCTCACCATCATCTCCCTTATCATCCTCATCATGCT
TTGGCAGAAGAAGCCACGTTAGGCGGCCGCTTCGAGCAGACATGATAAGATACATTGATGAGTTTGGACA
AACCACAACTAGAATGCAGTGAAAAAAATGCTTTATTTGTGAAATTTGTGATGCTATTGCTTTATTTGTA
ACCATTATAAGCTGCAATAAACAAGTTAACAACAACAATTGCATTCATTTTATGTTTCAGGTTCAGGGGG
AGATGTGGGAGGTTTTTTAAAGCAAGTAAAACCTCTACAAATGTGGTAAAATCGATAAGGATCTTCCTAG
AGCATGGCTACGTAGATAAGTAGCATGGCGGGTTAATCATTAACTACAAGGAACCCCTAGTGATGGAGTT
GGCCACTCCCTCTCTGCGCGCTCGCTCGCTCACTGAGGCCGGGCGACCAAAGGTCGCCCGACGCCCGGGC
TTTGCCCGGGCGGCCTCAGTGAGCGAGCGAGCGCGCAGCCTTAATTAACCTAATTCACTGGCCGTCGTTT
TACAACGTCGTGACTGGGAAAACCCTGGCGTTACCCAACTTAATCGCCTTGCAGCACATCCCCCTTTCGC
CAGCTGGCGTAATAGCGAAGAGGCCCGCACCGATCGCCCTTCCCAACAGTTGCGCAGCCTGAATGGCGAA
TGGG
[124 nt withheld, positions 3365-3488]
C
[91 nt withheld, positions 3490-3580]
A
[49 nt withheld, positions 3582-3630]
CCTTTGACGTTGGAGTCCACGTTCTTT
[37 nt withheld, positions 3658-3694]
ACCCTATCTCGGTCTATTCTTTTGATTTATAAGGGATTTTGCCGATTTCGGCCTATTGGTTAAAAAATGA
GCTGATTTAACAAAAATTTAACGCGAATTTTAACAAAATATTAACGCTTACAATTTAGGTGGCACTTTTC
GGGGAAATGTGCGCGGAACCCCTATTTGTTTATTTTTCTAAATACATTCAAATATGTATCCGCTCATGAG
ACAATAACCCTGATAAATGCTTCAATAATATTGAAAAAGGAAGAGTATGAGTATTCAACATTTCCGTGTC
GCCCTTATTCCCTTTTTTGCGGCATTTTGCCTTCCTGTTTTTGCTCACCCAGAAACGCTGGTGAAAGTAA
AAGATGCTGAAGATCAGTTGGGTGCACGAGTGGGTTACATCGAACTGGATCTCAACAGCGGTAAGATCCT
TGAGAGTTTTCGCCCCGAAGAACGTTTTCCAATGATGAGCACTTTTAAAGTTCTGCTATGTGGCGCGGTA
TTATCCCGTATTGACGCCGGGCAAGAGCAACTCGGTCGCCGCATACACTATTCTCAGAATGACTTGGTTG
AGTACTCACCAGTCACAGAAAAGCATCTTACGGATGGCATGACAGTAAGAGAATTATGCAGTGCTGCCAT
AACCATGAGTGATAACACTGCGGCCAACTTACTTCTGACAACGATCGGAGGACCGAAGGAGCTAACCGCT
TTTTTGCACAACATGGGGGATCATGTAACTCGCCTTGATCGTTGGGAACCGGAGCTGAATGAAGCCATAC
CAAACGACGAGCGTGACACCACGATGCCTGTAGCAATGGCAACAACGTTGCGCAAACTATTAACTGGCGA
ACTACTTACTCTAGCTTCCCGGCAACAATTAATAGACTGGATGGAGGCGGATAAAGTTGCAGGACCACTT
CTGCGCTCGGCCCTTCCGGCTGGCTGGTTTATTGCTGATAAATCTGGAGCCGGTGAGCGTGGGTCTCGCG
GTATCATTGCAGCACTGGGGCCAGATGGTAAGCCCTCCCGTATCGTAGTTATCTACACGACGGGGAGTCA
GGCAACTATGGATGAACGAAATAGACAGATCGCTGAGATAGGTGCCTCACTGATTAAGCATTGGTAACTG
TCAGACCAAGTTTACTCATATATACTTTAGATTGATTTAAAACTTCATTTTTAATTTAAAAGGATCTAGG
TGAAGATCCTTTTTGATAATCTCATGACCAAAATCCCTTAACGTGAGTTTTCGTTCCACTGAGCGTCAGA
CCCCGTAGAAAAGATCAAAGGATCTTCTTGAGATCCTTTTTTTCTGCGCGTAATCTGCTGCTTGCAAACA
AAAAAACCACCGCTACCAGCGGTGGTTTGTTTGCCGGATCAAGAGCTACCAACTCTTTTTCCGAAGGTAA
CTGGCTTCAGCAGAGCGCAGATACCAAATACTGTTCTTCTAGTGTAGCCGTAGTTAGGCCACCACTTCAA
GAACTCTGTAGCACCGCCTACATACCTCGCTCTGCTAATCCTGTTACCAGTGGCTGCTGCCAGTGGCGAT
AAGTCGTGTCTTACCGGGTTGGACTCAAGACGATAGTTACCGGATAAGGCGCAGCGGTCGGGCTGAACGG
GGGGTTCGTGCACACAGCCCAGCTTGGAGCGAACGACCTACACCGAACTGAGATACCTACAGCGTGAGCT
ATGAGAAAGCGCCACGCTTCCCGAAGGGAGAAAGGCGGACAGGTATCCGGTAAGCGGCAGGGTCGGAACA
GGAGAGCGCACGAGGGAGCTTCCAGGGGGAAACGCCTGGTATCTTTATAGTCCTGTCGGGTTTCGCCACC
TCTGACTTGAGCGTCGATTTTTGTGATGCTCGTCAGGGGGGCGGAGCCTATGGAAAAACGCCAGCAACGC
GGCCTTTTTACGGTTCCTGGCCTTTTGCTGGCCTTTTGCTCACATGTTCTTTCCTGCGTTATCCCCTGAT
TCTGTGGATAACCGTATTACCGCCTTTGAGTGAGCTGATACCGCTCGCCGCAGCCGAACGACCGAGCGCA
GCGAGTCAGTGAGCGAGGAAGCGGAAGAGCGCCCAATACGCAAACCGCCTCTCCCCGCGCGTTGGCCGAT
TCATTAATGCAGCTGGCACGACAGGTTTCCCGACTGGAAAGCGGGCAGTGAGCGCAACGCAAT
Features (pLannotate 1.2.2; 20 found; start..end, strand, type, name):
      1..22      +  protein_bind   CAP binding site: CAP binding activates transcription in the presence of cAMP. E. coli catabolite activator protein
     37..67      +  promoter       lac promoter: promoter for the E. coli lac operon
     75..91      +  protein_bind   lac operator: The lac repressor binds to the lac operator to inhibit transcription in E. coli. This inhibition can be relieved by adding lactose or isopropyl-β-D-thiogalactopyranoside (IPTG). lac repressor encoded by lacI
    152..282     -  repeat_region  AAV2 ITR (fragment): inverted terminal repeat of adeno-associated virus serotype 2 inverted
   1133..1265    +  intron         chimeric intron: chimera between introns from human β-globin and immunoglobulin heavy chain genes
   1310..1328    +  promoter       T7 promoter: promoter for bacteriophage T7 RNA polymerase
   1334..1396    +  sig_peptide    Igκ leader: leader sequence from mouse immunoglobulin κ light chain
   1403..1723    +  CDS            atpC (fragment): ATPE_GEOKA - Experimental evidence at protein level: Swiss-Prot protein existence level 1. Produces ATP from ADP in the presence of a proton gradient across the membrane. From Geobacillus kaustophilus (strain HTA426).
   1736..2455    +  CDS            cEGFP: cEGFP is a basic (constitutively fluorescent) green fluorescent protein published in 2008, derived from Aequorea victoria.
   2468..2539    +  CDS            atpC (fragment): ATPE_BACP3 - Experimental evidence at protein level: Swiss-Prot protein existence level 1. Produces ATP from ADP in the presence of a proton gradient across the membrane. From Bacillus sp. (strain PS3).
   2603..2749    +  CDS            PDGFRβ TM domain: transmembrane domain from platelet derived growth factor receptor beta
   2776..2897    -  polyA_signal   SV40 poly(A) signal: SV40 polyadenylation signal
   2920..2988    -  CDS            large T antigen (fragment): large T antigen from SV40 (simian virus 40)
   3059..3189    +  repeat_region  AAV2 ITR (fragment): inverted terminal repeat of adeno-associated virus serotype 2 inverted
   3203..3360    +  CDS            lacZα (fragment): LacZα fragment of β-galactosidase; lacZ fragment
   3365..3793    +  rep_origin     f1 ori (sequence partly withheld): f1 bacteriophage origin of replication; arrow indicates direction of (+) strand synthesis
   3846..3950    +  promoter       AmpR promoter: bla
   3951..4811    +  CDS            AmpR: β-lactamase; bla; confers resistance to ampicillin, carbenicillin, and related antibiotics
   4982..5570    +  rep_origin     ori: high-copy-number ColE1/pMB1/pBR322/pUC origin of replication
   5753..5845    +  CDS            lacI (fragment): lac repressor; lacI; The lac repressor binds to the lac operator to inhibit transcription in E. coli. This inhibition can be relieved by adding lactose or isopropyl-β-D-thiogalactopyranoside (IPTG).
