[The description below was written by a language model from this plasmid's Addgene catalogue record and pLannotate feature annotations shown in this document.]
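Description:
GfaABC1D-pm-iATPSnFR1.0 is an AAV transfer plasmid built on the pZAC backbone, designed to express a cell-surface-displayed fluorescent ATP sensor in astrocytes. It is propagated in E. coli through a high-copy ColE1/pUC-type origin and selected with ampicillin via the β-lactamase gene. The backbone also carries an f1 phage origin and remnants of a lac cloning region (CAP site, lac promoter and operator, lacZα and lacI fragments) that play no role in the payload. Two AAV2 inverted terminal repeats flank the expression cassette, so that the intervening DNA can be packaged into recombinant AAV particles when replication and capsid functions are supplied in trans. A recombination-deficient growth strain is listed, consistent with the tendency of ITRs to rearrange.

The plasmid name indicates the GfaABC1D promoter, a compact GFAP-derived astrocyte promoter. The automated feature table does not annotate it, though an unannotated stretch between the left ITR and the chimeric β-globin/immunoglobulin intron is where it would be expected. Downstream of the intron and a short T7 promoter lies the open reading frame. It begins with an Igκ leader peptide that directs the protein into the secretory pathway, followed by the sensor itself and then a PDGFRβ transmembrane domain that anchors it in the plasma membrane facing outward. In the sensor, a GFP-derived fluorescent protein (annotated as cEGFP) is inserted between two fragments of a bacterial F0F1-ATPase ε subunit (atpC), the ATP-binding module. An SV40 polyadenylation signal terminates the transcript. The construct is used for single-wavelength imaging of ATP at the astrocyte cell surface.
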