Addgene plasmid #102552: GfaABC1D-pm-iATPSnFR1.0
Purpose: expresses membrane displayed ATP sensor in astrocytes
Depositing lab: Baljit Khakh. Depositing organization: University of California, Los Angeles (UCLA). Publication: A genetically encoded single-wavelength sensor for imaging cytosolic and cell surface ATP. Lobas MA, Tao R, Nagai J, Kronschlager MT, Borden PM, Marvin JS, Looger LL, Khakh BS. Nat Commun. 2019 Feb 12;10(1):711. doi: 10.1038/s41467-019-08441-5. PubMed 30755613.
Backbone
  Vector backbone: pZAC
  Vector type: AAV
Growth in bacteria
  Bacterial resistance: Ampicillin, 100 μg/mL
  Growth temperature: 37°C
  Growth strain: NEB Stable
  Copy number: Unknown
Gene/Insert
  Gene/Insert name: iATPSnFR1.0
Terms and licenses: Academic/Nonprofit Terms; Industry Terms: Not Available to Industry
How to cite: GfaABC1D-pm-iATPSnFR1.0 was a gift from Baljit Khakh (Addgene plasmid # 102552 ; http://n2t.net/addgene:102552 ; RRID:Addgene_102552)
